Addgene plasmid #198755: pLV[TetOn]-Puro-TRE3G>mAscl1
Purpose: Vector encodes the gene for murine Ascl1 under control of a Tet-controlled promoter and the puromycin resistance gene under control of a constitutive PGK promoter
Depositing lab: Nael Nadif Kasri. Depositing organization: Radboud University Nijmegen Medical Centre. Publication: Cadherin-13 is a critical regulator of GABAergic modulation in human stem-cell-derived neuronal networks. Mossink B, van Rhijn JR, Wang S, Linda K, Vitale MR, Zoller JEM, van Hugte EJH, Bak J, Verboven AHA, Selten M, Negwer M, Latour BL, van der Werf I, Keller JM, Klein Gunnewiek TM, Schoenmaker C, Oudakker A, Anania A, Jansen S, Lesch KP, Frega M, van Bokhoven H, Schubert D, Nadif Kasri N. Mol Psychiatry. 2022 Jan;27(1):1-18. doi: 10.1038/s41380-021-01117-x. Epub 2021 May 10. PubMed 33972691.
Backbone
  Vector backbone: pLV[TetOn]-Puro-TRE3G
  Backbone manufacturer: Vectorbuilder
  Backbone size w/o insert (bp): 7692
  Total vector size (bp): 8388
  Vector type: Lentiviral
  Selectable markers: Puromycin
Growth in bacteria
  Bacterial resistance: Ampicillin, 100 μg/mL
  Growth temperature: 37°C
  Growth strain: NEB Stable
  Copy number: High Copy
Gene/Insert
  Gene/Insert name: Ascl1
  Species: M. musculus (mouse)
  Insert size (bp): 695
  GenBank ID: NM_008553.5
  Entrez Gene: Ascl1 (a.k.a. ASH1, Mash1, bHLHa46)
  Promoter: TRE3G
  Cloning method: Gateway Cloning
  Sequencing primers: 5′ -; 3′ -
Terms and licenses: Academic/Nonprofit Terms; Industry Terms: Not Available to Industry
How to cite: pLV[TetOn]-Puro-TRE3G>mAscl1 was a gift from Nael Nadif Kasri (Addgene plasmid # 198755 ; http://n2t.net/addgene:198755 ; RRID:Addgene_198755)
