[The description below was written by a language model from this plasmid's Addgene catalogue record and pLannotate feature annotations shown in this document.]
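Description:
pLV[TetOn]-Puro-TRE3G>mAscl1 is an 8.4 kb third-generation, self-inactivating HIV-1-based lentiviral transfer plasmid built on a commercial VectorBuilder backbone. It provides doxycycline-inducible expression of mouse Ascl1 (Mash1), a proneural bHLH transcription factor. In bacteria it is maintained through a high-copy ColE1/pUC-type origin and ampicillin resistance. An f1 origin, an SV40 origin and remnants of a lac/T7/T3 cloning region are also present in the backbone. Viral genomic RNA is transcribed from an RSV promoter fused to a truncated 5' LTR, which makes packaging Tat-independent. This RNA carries the Ψ packaging signal with a gag fragment, the RRE for Rev-dependent nuclear export, and the cPPT/CTS. It ends in a ΔU3 3' LTR followed by an SV40 polyadenylation signal.

Between the LTRs, a TRE3G promoter drives the Ascl1 coding sequence. The promoter and ORF are flanked by attB4, attB1 and attB2 scars left by multisite Gateway assembly, and a WPRE downstream enhances transcript stability and expression. A separate mouse PGK promoter then constitutively expresses puromycin N-acetyltransferase, so transduced cells can be selected regardless of induction state. No Tet transactivator appears in the feature table despite the "TetOn" name, so induction requires a Tet-On 3G/rtTA protein supplied from another construct or cell line.

The associated publication concerns GABAergic modulation in human stem-cell-derived neuronal networks. This points to use in transcription-factor-driven neuronal differentiation of stem cells, although the record does not spell out the exact application.
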