Features (pLannotate 1.2.2; 30 found; start..end, strand, type, name):
      3..229     +  promoter       RSV promoter: Rous sarcoma virus enhancer/promoter
    230..410     +  LTR            5' LTR (truncated): truncated 5' long terminal repeat (LTR) from HIV-1
    457..582     +  misc_feature   HIV-1 Ψ: packaging signal of human immunodeficiency virus type 1
    566..929     +  CDS            HIV-1 gag (fragment): gag protein from human immunodeficiency virus 1; gag
   1075..1308    +  misc_feature   RRE: The Rev response element (RRE) of HIV-1 allows for Rev-dependent mRNA export from the nucleus to the cytoplasm.
   1685..1785    +  CDS            Rev (fragment): human immunodeficiency virus 1 (HIV-1) Rev protein; rev; enhances nuclear export of unspliced and incompletely spliced viral mRNAs
   1803..1920    +  misc_feature   cPPT/CTS: central polypurine tract and central termination sequence of HIV-1
   1938..1958    +  protein_bind   attB4: mutant version of attB; core recombination site for the Gateway® BP reaction BP Clonase™
   1958..2334    +  promoter       TRE3G promoter: 3rd-generation Tet-responsive promoter that can be activated by binding of Tet-On® 3G
   2334..2358    +  protein_bind   attB1: mutant version of attB; recombination site for the Gateway® BP reaction BP Clonase™
   2365..3057    +  CDS            Ascl1 (sequence withheld): ASCL1_MOUSE - Also known as Ash1 From Mus musculus (Mouse).
   3061..3085    -  protein_bind   attB2: mutant version of attB; recombination site for the Gateway® BP reaction BP Clonase™
   3103..3691    +  misc_feature   WPRE: woodchuck hepatitis virus posttranscriptional regulatory element
   3722..4221    +  promoter       PGK promoter: mouse phosphoglycerate kinase 1 promoter
   4238..4837    +  CDS            PuroR: puromycin N-acetyltransferase; pac from Streptomyces alboniger; confers resistance to puromycin
   4827..4907    +  CDS            nef (fragment): NEF_HV1Z2 - Experimental evidence at protein level: Swiss-Prot protein existence level 1. Extracellular Nef protein targets CD4(+) T-lymphocytes for apoptosis by interacting with CXCR4 surface receptors. From Human immunodeficiency virus type 1 group M subtype D (isolate Z2/CDC-Z34) (HIV-1).
   4909..5142    +  LTR            3' LTR (ΔU3): self-inactivating 3' long terminal repeat (LTR) from HIV-1
   5214..5335    +  polyA_signal   SV40 poly(A) signal: SV40 polyadenylation signal
   5375..5510    +  rep_origin     SV40 ori: SV40 origin of replication
   5531..5549    -  promoter       T7 promoter: promoter for bacteriophage T7 RNA polymerase
   5557..5712    +  CDS            lacZα (fragment): LacZα fragment of β-galactosidase; lacZ fragment
   5717..6145    +  rep_origin     f1 ori (sequence partly withheld): f1 bacteriophage origin of replication; arrow indicates direction of (+) strand synthesis
   6198..6302    +  promoter       AmpR promoter: bla
   6303..7163    +  CDS            AmpR: β-lactamase; bla; confers resistance to ampicillin, carbenicillin, and related antibiotics
   7334..7922    +  rep_origin     ori: high-copy-number ColE1/pMB1/pBR322/pUC origin of replication
   8105..8197    +  CDS            lacI (fragment): lac repressor; lacI; The lac repressor binds to the lac operator to inhibit transcription in E. coli. This inhibition can be relieved by adding lactose or isopropyl-β-D-thiogalactopyranoside (IPTG).
   8210..8231    +  protein_bind   CAP binding site: CAP binding activates transcription in the presence of cAMP. E. coli catabolite activator protein
   8246..8276    +  promoter       lac promoter: promoter for the E. coli lac operon
   8284..8300    +  protein_bind   lac operator: The lac repressor binds to the lac operator to inhibit transcription in E. coli. This inhibition can be relieved by adding lactose or isopropyl-β-D-thiogalactopyranoside (IPTG). lac repressor encoded by lacI
   8345..8363    +  promoter       T3 promoter: promoter for bacteriophage T3 RNA polymerase
>Addgene plasmid #198755 | pLV[TetOn]-Puro-TRE3G>mAscl1 | addgene full sequence | sequence record 402873 | Addgene NGS Result
AATGTAGTCTTATGCAATACTCTTGTAGTCTTGCAACATGGTAACGATGAGTTAGCAACATGCCTTACAA
GGAGAGAAAAAGCACCGTGCATGCCGATTGGTGGAAGTAAGGTGGTACGATCGTGCCTTATTAGGAAGGC
AACAGACGGGTCTGACATGGATTGGACGAACCACTGAATTGCCGCATTGCAGAGATATTGTATTTAAGTG
CCTAGCTCGATACATAAACGGGTCTCTCTGGTTAGACCAGATCTGAGCCTGGGAGCTCTCTGGCTAACTA
GGGAACCCACTGCTTAAGCCTCAATAAAGCTTGCCTTGAGTGCTTCAAGTAGTGTGTGCCCGTCTGTTGT
GTGACTCTGGTAACTAGAGATCCCTCAGACCCTTTTAGTCAGTGTGGAAAATCTCTAGCAGTGGCGCCCG
AACAGGGACTTGAAAGCGAAAGGGAAACCAGAGGAGCTCTCTCGACGCAGGACTCGGCTTGCTGAAGCGC
GCACGGCAAGAGGCGAGGGGCGGCGACTGGTGAGTACGCCAAAAATTTTGACTAGCGGAGGCTAGAAGGA
GAGAGATGGGTGCGAGAGCGTCAGTATTAAGCGGGGGAGAATTAGATCGCGATGGGAAAAAATTCGGTTA
AGGCCAGGGGGAAAGAAAAAATATAAATTAAAACATATAGTATGGGCAAGCAGGGAGCTAGAACGATTCG
CAGTTAATCCTGGCCTGTTAGAAACATCAGAAGGCTGTAGACAAATACTGGGACAGCTACAACCATCCCT
TCAGACAGGATCAGAAGAACTTAGATCATTATATAATACAGTAGCAACCCTCTATTGTGTGCATCAAAGG
ATAGAGATAAAAGACACCAAGGAAGCTTTAGACAAGATAGAGGAAGAGCAAAACAAAAGTAAGACCACCG
CACAGCAAGCGGCCGCTGATCTTCAGACCTGGAGGAGGAGATATGAGGGACAATTGGAGAAGTGAATTAT
ATAAATATAAAGTAGTAAAAATTGAACCATTAGGAGTAGCACCCACCAAGGCAAAGAGAAGAGTGGTGCA
GAGAGAAAAAAGAGCAGTGGGAATAGGAGCTTTGTTCCTTGGGTTCTTGGGAGCAGCAGGAAGCACTATG
GGCGCAGCGTCAATGACGCTGACGGTACAGGCCAGACAATTATTGTCTGGTATAGTGCAGCAGCAGAACA
ATTTGCTGAGGGCTATTGAGGCGCAACAGCATCTGTTGCAACTCACAGTCTGGGGCATCAAGCAGCTCCA
GGCAAGAATCCTGGCTGTGGAAAGATACCTAAAGGATCAACAGCTCCTGGGGATTTGGGGTTGCTCTGGA
AAACTCATTTGCACCACTGCTGTGCCTTGGAATGCTAGTTGGAGTAATAAATCTCTGGAACAGATTTGGA
ATCACACGACCTGGATGGAGTGGGACAGAGAAATTAACAATTACACAAGCTTAATACACTCCTTAATTGA
AGAATCGCAAAACCAGCAAGAAAAGAATGAACAAGAATTATTGGAATTAGATAAATGGGCAAGTTTGTGG
AATTGGTTTAACATAACAAATTGGCTGTGGTATATAAAATTATTCATAATGATAGTAGGAGGCTTGGTAG
GTTTAAGAATAGTTTTTGCTGTACTTTCTATAGTGAATAGAGTTAGGCAGGGATATTCACCATTATCGTT
TCAGACCCACCTCCCAACCCCGAGGGGACCCGACAGGCCCGAAGGAATAGAAGAAGAAGGTGGAGAGAGA
GACAGAGACAGATCCATTCGATTAGTGAACGGATCTCGACGGTATCGCTAGCTTTTAAAAGAAAAGGGGG
GATTGGGGGGTACAGTGCAGGGGAAAGAATAGTAGACATAATAGCAACAGACATACAAACTAAAGAATTA
CAAAAACAAATTACAAAAATTCAAAATTTTACTAGTGATTATCGGATCAACTTTGTATAGAAAAGTTGTT
TACTCCCTATCAGTGATAGAGAACGTATGAAGAGTTTACTCCCTATCAGTGATAGAGAACGTATGCAGAC
TTTACTCCCTATCAGTGATAGAGAACGTATAAGGAGTTTACTCCCTATCAGTGATAGAGAACGTATGACC
AGTTTACTCCCTATCAGTGATAGAGAACGTATCTACAGTTTACTCCCTATCAGTGATAGAGAACGTATAT
CCAGTTTACTCCCTATCAGTGATAGAGAACGTATAAGCTTTAGGCGTGTACGGTGGGCGCCTATAAAAGC
AGAGCTCGTTTAGTGAACCGTCAGATCGCCTGGAGCAATTCCACAACACTTTTGTCTTATACCAACTTTC
CGTACCACTTCCTACCCTCGTAAACAAGTTTGTACAAAAAAGCAGGCTGCCACC
[693 nt withheld, positions 2365-3057]
TGAACCCAGCTTTCTTGTACAAAGTGGTGATAATCGAATTCCGATAATCAACCTCTGGATTACAAAATTT
GTGAAAGATTGACTGGTATTCTTAACTATGTTGCTCCTTTTACGCTATGTGGATACGCTGCTTTAATGCC
TTTGTATCATGCTATTGCTTCCCGTATGGCTTTCATTTTCTCCTCCTTGTATAAATCCTGGTTGCTGTCT
CTTTATGAGGAGTTGTGGCCCGTTGTCAGGCAACGTGGCGTGGTGTGCACTGTGTTTGCTGACGCAACCC
CCACTGGTTGGGGCATTGCCACCACCTGTCAGCTCCTTTCCGGGACTTTCGCTTTCCCCCTCCCTATTGC
CACGGCGGAACTCATCGCCGCCTGCCTTGCCCGCTGCTGGACAGGGGCTCGGCTGTTGGGCACTGACAAT
TCCGTGGTGTTGTCGGGGAAGCTGACGTCCTTTCCATGGCTGCTCGCCTGTGTTGCCACCTGGATTCTGC
GCGGGACGTCCTTCTGCTACGTCCCTTCGGCCCTCAATCCAGCGGACCTTCCTTCCCGCGGCCTGCTGCC
GGCTCTGCGGCCTCTTCCGCGTCTTCGCCTTCGCCCTCAGACGAGTCGGATCTCCCTTTGGGCCGCCTCC
CCGCATCGGGAATTCCCGCGGTTCGAATTCTACCGGGTAGGGGAGGCGCTTTTCCCAAGGCAGTCTGGAG
CATGCGCTTTAGCAGCCCCGCTGGGCACTTGGCGCTACACAAGTGGCCTCTGGCCTCGCACACATTCCAC
ATCCACCGGTAGGCGCCAACCGGCTCCGTTCTTTGGTGGCCCCTTCGCGCCACCTTCTACTCCTCCCCTA
GTCAGGAAGTTCCCCCCCGCCCCGCAGCTCGCGTCGTGCAGGACGTGACAAATGGAAGTAGCACGTCTCA
CTAGTCTCGTGCAGATGGACAGCACCGCTGAGCAATGGAAGCGGGTAGGCCTTTGGGGCAGCGGCCAATA
GCAGCTTTGCTCCTTCGCTTTCTGGGCTCAGAGGCTGGGAAGGGGTGGGTCCGGGGGCGGGCTCAGGGGC
GGGCTCAGGGGCGGGGCGGGCGCCCGAAGGTCCTCCGGAGGCCCGGCATTCTGCACGCTTCAAAAGCGCA
CGTCTGCCGCGCTGTTCTCCTCTTCCTCATCTCCGGGCCTTTCGACCTCACGTGGCCACCATGACCGAGT
ACAAGCCCACGGTGCGCCTCGCCACCCGCGACGACGTCCCCAGGGCCGTACGCACCCTCGCCGCCGCGTT
CGCCGACTACCCCGCCACGCGCCACACCGTCGATCCGGACCGCCACATCGAGCGGGTCACCGAGCTGCAA
GAACTCTTCCTCACGCGCGTCGGGCTCGACATCGGCAAGGTGTGGGTCGCGGACGACGGCGCCGCGGTGG
CGGTCTGGACCACGCCGGAGAGCGTCGAAGCGGGGGCGGTGTTCGCCGAGATCGGCCCGCGCATGGCCGA
GTTGAGCGGTTCCCGGCTGGCCGCGCAGCAACAGATGGAAGGCCTCCTGGCGCCGCACCGGCCCAAGGAG
CCCGCGTGGTTCCTGGCCACCGTCGGCGTCTCGCCCGACCACCAGGGCAAGGGTCTGGGCAGCGCCGTCG
TGCTCCCCGGAGTGGAGGCGGCCGAGCGCGCCGGGGTGCCCGCCTTCCTGGAGACCTCCGCGCCCCGCAA
CCTCCCCTTCTACGAGCGGCTCGGCTTCACCGTCACCGCCGACGTCGAGGTGCCCGAAGGACCGCGCACC
TGGTGCATGACCCGCAAGCCCGGTGCCTGAGGTACCTTTAAGACCAATGACTTACAAGGCAGCTGTAGAT
CTTAGCCACTTTTTAAAAGAAAAGGGGGGACTGGAAGGGCTAATTCACTCCCAACGAAGACAAGATCTGC
TTTTTGCTTGTACTGGGTCTCTCTGGTTAGACCAGATCTGAGCCTGGGAGCTCTCTGGCTAACTAGGGAA
CCCACTGCTTAAGCCTCAATAAAGCTTGCCTTGAGTGCTTCAAGTAGTGTGTGCCCGTCTGTTGTGTGAC
TCTGGTAACTAGAGATCCCTCAGACCCTTTTAGTCAGTGTGGAAAATCTCTAGCAGTAGTAGTTCATGTC
ATCTTATTATTCAGTATTTATAACTTGCAAAGAAATGAATATCAGAGAGTGAGAGGAACTTGTTTATTGC
AGCTTATAATGGTTACAAATAAAGCAATAGCATCACAAATTTCACAAATAAAGCATTTTTTTCACTGCAT
TCTAGTTGTGGTTTGTCCAAACTCATCAATGTATCTTATCATGTCTGGCTCTAGCTATCCCGCCCCTAAC
TCCGCCCATCCCGCCCCTAACTCCGCCCAGTTCCGCCCATTCTCCGCCCCATGGCTGACTAATTTTTTTT
ATTTATGCAGAGGCCGAGGCCGCCTCGGCCTCTGAGCTATTCCAGAAGTAGTGAGGAGGCTTTTTTGGAG
GCCTAGGGACGTACCCAATTCGCCCTATAGTGAGTCGTATTACGCGCGCTCACTGGCCGTCGTTTTACAA
CGTCGTGACTGGGAAAACCCTGGCGTTACCCAACTTAATCGCCTTGCAGCACATCCCCCTTTCGCCAGCT
GGCGTAATAGCGAAGAGGCCCGCACCGATCGCCCTTCCCAACAGTTGCGCAGCCTGAATGGCGAATGGG
[124 nt withheld, positions 5717-5840]
C
[91 nt withheld, positions 5842-5932]
A
[49 nt withheld, positions 5934-5982]
CCTTTGACGTTGGAGTCCACGTTCTTT
[37 nt withheld, positions 6010-6046]
ACCCTATCTCGGTCTATTCTTTTGATTTATAAGGGATTTTGCCGATTTCGGCCTATTGGTTAAAAAATGA
GCTGATTTAACAAAAATTTAACGCGAATTTTAACAAAATATTAACGCTTACAATTTAGGTGGCACTTTTC
GGGGAAATGTGCGCGGAACCCCTATTTGTTTATTTTTCTAAATACATTCAAATATGTATCCGCTCATGAG
ACAATAACCCTGATAAATGCTTCAATAATATTGAAAAAGGAAGAGTATGAGTATTCAACATTTCCGTGTC
GCCCTTATTCCCTTTTTTGCGGCATTTTGCCTTCCTGTTTTTGCTCACCCAGAAACGCTGGTGAAAGTAA
AAGATGCTGAAGATCAGTTGGGTGCACGAGTGGGTTACATCGAACTGGATCTCAACAGCGGTAAGATCCT
TGAGAGTTTTCGCCCCGAAGAACGTTTTCCAATGATGAGCACTTTTAAAGTTCTGCTATGTGGCGCGGTA
TTATCCCGTATTGACGCCGGGCAAGAGCAACTCGGTCGCCGCATACACTATTCTCAGAATGACTTGGTTG
AGTACTCACCAGTCACAGAAAAGCATCTTACGGATGGCATGACAGTAAGAGAATTATGCAGTGCTGCCAT
AACCATGAGTGATAACACTGCGGCCAACTTACTTCTGACAACGATCGGAGGACCGAAGGAGCTAACCGCT
TTTTTGCACAACATGGGGGATCATGTAACTCGCCTTGATCGTTGGGAACCGGAGCTGAATGAAGCCATAC
CAAACGACGAGCGTGACACCACGATGCCTGTAGCAATGGCAACAACGTTGCGCAAACTATTAACTGGCGA
ACTACTTACTCTAGCTTCCCGGCAACAATTAATAGACTGGATGGAGGCGGATAAAGTTGCAGGACCACTT
CTGCGCTCGGCCCTTCCGGCTGGCTGGTTTATTGCTGATAAATCTGGAGCCGGTGAGCGTGGGTCTCGCG
GTATCATTGCAGCACTGGGGCCAGATGGTAAGCCCTCCCGTATCGTAGTTATCTACACGACGGGGAGTCA
GGCAACTATGGATGAACGAAATAGACAGATCGCTGAGATAGGTGCCTCACTGATTAAGCATTGGTAACTG
TCAGACCAAGTTTACTCATATATACTTTAGATTGATTTAAAACTTCATTTTTAATTTAAAAGGATCTAGG
TGAAGATCCTTTTTGATAATCTCATGACCAAAATCCCTTAACGTGAGTTTTCGTTCCACTGAGCGTCAGA
CCCCGTAGAAAAGATCAAAGGATCTTCTTGAGATCCTTTTTTTCTGCGCGTAATCTGCTGCTTGCAAACA
AAAAAACCACCGCTACCAGCGGTGGTTTGTTTGCCGGATCAAGAGCTACCAACTCTTTTTCCGAAGGTAA
CTGGCTTCAGCAGAGCGCAGATACCAAATACTGTTCTTCTAGTGTAGCCGTAGTTAGGCCACCACTTCAA
GAACTCTGTAGCACCGCCTACATACCTCGCTCTGCTAATCCTGTTACCAGTGGCTGCTGCCAGTGGCGAT
AAGTCGTGTCTTACCGGGTTGGACTCAAGACGATAGTTACCGGATAAGGCGCAGCGGTCGGGCTGAACGG
GGGGTTCGTGCACACAGCCCAGCTTGGAGCGAACGACCTACACCGAACTGAGATACCTACAGCGTGAGCT
ATGAGAAAGCGCCACGCTTCCCGAAGAGAGAAAGGCGGACAGGTATCCGGTAAGCGGCAGGGTCGGAACA
GGAGAGCGCACGAGGGAGCTTCCAGGGGGAAACGCCTGGTATCTTTATAGTCCTGTCGGGTTTCGCCACC
TCTGACTTGAGCGTCGATTTTTGTGATGCTCGTCAGGGGGGCGGAGCCTATGGAAAAACGCCAGCAACGC
GGCCTTTTTACGGTTCCTGGCCTTTTGCTGGCCTTTTGCTCACATGTTCTTTCCTGCGTTATCCCCTGAT
TCTGTGGATAACCGTATTACCGCCTTTGAGTGAGCTGATACCGCTCGCCGCAGCCGAACGACCGAGCGCA
GCGAGTCAGTGAGCGAGGAAGCGGAAGAGCGCCCAATACGCAAACCGCCTCTCCCCGCGCGTTGGCCGAT
TCATTAATGCAGCTGGCACGACAGGTTTCCCGACTGGAAAGCGGGCAGTGAGCGCAACGCAATTAATGTG
AGTTAGCTCACTCATTAGGCACCCCAGGCTTTACACTTTATGCTTCCGGCTCGTATGTTGTGTGGAATTG
TGAGCGGATAACAATTTCACACAGGAAACAGCTATGACCATGATTACGCCAAGCGCGCAATTAACCCTCA
CTAAAGGGAACAAAAGCTGGAGCTGCAAGCTT
